>Addgene plasmid #149139 | pGBW-m4046259 | depositor full sequence | sequence record 291592 | Full Sequence
GCGGCCGCTTGCTATATTGAAGTACGGATTAGAAGCCGCCGAGCGGGCGACAGCCCTCCGACGGAAGACT
CTCCTCCGTGCGTCCTCGTCTTCACCGGTCGCGTTCCTGAAACGCAGATGTGCCTCGCGCCGCACTGCTC
CGAACAATAAAGATTCTACAATACTAGCTTTTATGGTTATGAAGAGGAAAAATTGGCAGTAACCTGGCCC
CACAAACCTTCAAATTAACGAATCAAATTAACAACCATAGGATGATAATGCGATTAGTTTTTTAGCCTTA
TTTCTGGGGTAATTAATCAGCGAAGCGATGATTTTTGATCTATTAACAGATATATAAATGGAAAAGCTGC
ATAACCACTTTAACTAATACTTTCAACATTTTCAGTTTGTATTACTTCTTATTCAAATGTCATAAAAGTA
TCAACAAAAAATTGTTAATATACCTCTATACTTTAACGTCAAGGAGAAAAAACTATAATGGCTGATGCAC
AATCGTTTTTAAACCGGGTTTGCGGTGTAAGTGCAGCCCGTCTTACACCGTGCGGCACAGGCACTAGTAC
TGATGTCGTATACAGGGCTTTTGACATCTACAATGATAAAGTAGCTGGTTTTGCTAAATTCCTAAAAACT
AATTGTTGTCGCTTCCAAGAAAAGGACGAAGATGACAATTTAATTGATTCTTACTTTGTAGTTAAGAGAC
ACACTTTCTCTAACTACCAACATGAAGAAACAATTTATAATTTACTTAAGGATTGTCCAGCTGTTGCTAA
ACATGACTTCTTTAAGTTTAGAATAGACGGTGACATGGTACCACATATATCACGTCAACGTCTTACTAAA
TACACAATGGCAGACCTCGTCTATGCTTTAAGGCATTTTGATGAAGGTAATTGTGACACATTAAAAGAAA
TACTTGTCACATACAATTGTTGTGATGATGATTATTTCAATAAAAAGGACTGGTATGATTTTGTAGAAAA
CCCAGATATATTACGCGTATACGCCAACTTAGGTGAACGTGTACGCCAAGCTTTGTTAAAAACAGTACAA
TTCTGTGATGCCATGCGAAATGCTGGTATTGTTGGTGTACTGACATTAGATAATCAAGATCTCAATGGTA
ACTGGTATGATTTCGGTGATTTCATACAAACCACGCCAGGTAGTGGAGTTCCTGTTGTAGATTCTTATTA
TTCATTGTTAATGCCTATATTAACCTTGACCAGGGCTTTAACTGCAGAGTCACATGTTGACACTGACTTA
ACAAAGCCTTACATTAAGTGGGATTTGTTAAAATATGACTTCACGGAAGAGAGGTTAAAACTCTTTGACC
GTTATTTTAAATATTGGGATCAGACATACCACCCAAATTGTGTTAACTGTTTGGATGACAGATGCATTCT
GCATTGTGCAAACTTTAATGTTTTATTCTCTACAGTGTTCCCACCTACAAGTTTTGGACCACTAGTGAGA
AAAATATTTGTTGATGGTGTTCCATTTGTAGTTTCAACTGGATACCACTTCAGAGAGCTAGGTGTTGTAC
ATAATCAGGATGTAAACTTACATAGCTCTAGACTTAGTTTTAAGGAATTACTTGTGTATGCTGCTGACCC
TGCTATGCACGCTGCTTCTGGTAATCTATTACTAGATAAACGCACTACGTGCTTTTCAGTAGCTGCACTT
ACTAACAATGTTGCTTTTCAAACTGTCAAACCCGGTAATTTTAACAAAGACTTCTATGACTTTGCTGTGT
CTAAGGGTTTCTTTAAGGAAGGAAGTTCTGTTGAATTAAAACACTTCTTCTTTGCTCAGGATGGTAATGC
TGCTATCAGCGATTATGACTACTATCGTTATAATCTACCAACAATGTGTGATATCAGACAACTACTATTT
GTAGTTGAAGTTGTTGATAAGTACTTTGATTGTTACGATGGTGGCTGTATTAATGCTAACCAAGTCATCG
TCAACAACCTAGACAAATCAGCTGGTTTTCCATTTAATAAATGGGGTAAGGCTAGACTTTATTATGATTC
AATGAGTTATGAGGATCAAGATGCACTTTTCGCATATACAAAACGTAATGTCATCCCTACTATAACTCAA
ATGAATCTTAAGTATGCCATTAGTGCAAAGAATAGAGCTCGCACCGTAGCTGGTGTCTCTATCTGTAGTA
CTATGACCAATAGACAGTTTCATCAAAAATTATTGAAATCAATAGCCGCCACTAGAGGAGCTACTGTAGT
AATTGGAACAAGCAAATTCTATGGTGGTTGGCACAACATGTTAAAAACTGTTTATAGTGATGTAGAAAAC
CCTCACCTTATGGGTTGGGATTATCCTAAATGTGATAGAGCCATGCCTAACATGCTTAGAATTATGGCCT
CACTTGTTCTTGCTCGCAAACATACAACGTGTTGTAGCTTGTCACACCGTTTCTATAGATTAGCTAATGA
GTGTGCTCAAGTATTGAGTGAAATGGTCATGTGTGGCGGTTCACTATATGTTAAACCAGGTGGAACCTCA
TCAGGAGATGCCACAACTGCTTATGCTAATAGTGTTTTTAACATTTGTCAAGCTGTCACGGCCAATGTTA
ATGCACTTTTATCTACTGATGGTAACAAAATTGCCGATAAGTATGTCCGCAATTTACAACACAGACTTTA
TGAGTGTCTCTATAGAAATAGAGATGTTGACACAGACTTTGTGAATGAGTTTTACGCATATTTGCGTAAA
CATTTCTCAATGATGATACTCTCTGACGATGCTGTTGTGTGTTTCAATAGCACTTATGCATCTCAAGGTC
TAGTGGCTAGCATAAAGAACTTTAAGTCAGTTCTTTATTATCAAAACAATGTTTTTATGTCTGAAGCAAA
ATGTTGGACTGAGACTGACCTTACTAAAGGACCTCATGAATTTTGCTCTCAACATACAATGCTAGTTAAA
CAGGGTGATGATTATGTGTACCTTCCTTACCCAGATCCATCAAGAATCCTAGGGGCCGGCTGTTTTGTAG
ATGATATCGTAAAAACAGATGGTACACTTATGATTGAACGGTTCGTGTCTTTAGCTATAGATGCTTACCC
ACTTACTAAACATCCTAATCAGGAGTATGCTGATGTCTTTCATTTGTACTTACAATACATAAGAAAGCTA
CATGATGAGTTAACAGGACACATGTTAGACATGTATTCTGTTATGCTTACTAATGATAACACTTCAAGGT
ATTGGGAACCTGAGTTTTATGAGGCTATGTACACACCGCATACAGTCTTACTCGTGCCGAGAGGTTCTCA
CCATCATCACCATCATTAAACAGGCCCCTTTTCCTTTGTCGATATCATGTAATTAGTTATGTCACGCTTA
CATTCACGCCCTCCTCCCACATCCGCTCTAACCGAAAAGGAAGGAGTTAGACAACCTGAAGTCTAGGTCC
CTATTTATTTTTTTTAATAGTTATGTTAGTATTAAGAACGTTATTTATATTTCAAATTTTTCTTTTTTTT
CTGTACAAAGCGGCCGCCGAACCACTAGTGCACTGCAGTACACGGTTTCCTTGAAATTTTTTTGATTCGG
TAATCTCCGAACAGAAGGAAGAACGAAGGAAGGAGCACAGACTTAGATTGGTATATATACGCATATGTAG
TGTTGAAGAAACATGAAATTGCCCAGTATTCTTAACCCAACTGCACAGAACAAAAACGTGCAGGAAACGA
AGATAAATCATGTCGAAAGCTACATATAAGGAACGTGCTGCTACTCATCCTAGTCCTGTTGCTGCCAAGC
TATTTAATATCATGCACGAAAAGCAAACAAACTTGTGTGCTTCATTGGATGTTCGTACCACCAAGGAATT
ACTGGAGTTAGTTGAAGCATTAGGTCCCAAAATTTGTTTACTAAAAACACATGTGGATATCTTGACTGAT
TTTTCCATGGAGGGCACAGTTAAGCCGCTAAAGGCATTATCCGCCAAGTACAATTTTTTACTCTTCGAGG
ACAGAAAATTTGCTGACATTGGTAATACAGTCAAATTGCAGTACTCTGCGGGTGTATACAGAATAGCAGA
ATGGGCAGACATTACGAATGCACACGGTGTGGTGGGCCCAGGTATTGTTAGCGGTTTGAAGCAGGCGGCA
GAAGAAGTAACAAAGGAACCTAGAGGCCTTTTGATGTTAGCAGAATTGTCATGCAAGGGCTCCCTATCTA
CTGGAGAATATACTAAGGGTACTGTTGACATTGCGAAGAGCGACAAAGATTTTGTTATCGGCTTTATTGC
TCAAAGAGACATGGGTGGAAGAGATGAAGGTTACGATTGGTTGATTATGACACCCGGTGTGGGTTTAGAT
GACAAGGGAGATGCATTGGGTCAACAGTATAGAACCGTGGATGATGTGGTTTCTACAGGATCTGACATTA
TTATTGTTGGAAGAGGACTATTTGCAAAGGGAAGGGATGCTAAGGTAGAGGGTGAACGTTACAGAAAAGC
AGGCTGGGAAGCATATTTGAGAAGATGCGGCCAGCAAAACTAAAAAACTGTATTATAAGTAAATGCATGT
ATACTAAACTCACAAATTAGAGCTTCAATTTAATTATATCAGTTATTACCCGAGTAACGAAGCATCTGTG
CTTCATTTTGTAGAACAAAAATGCAACGCGAGAGCGCTAATTTTTCAAACAAAGAATCTGAGCTGCATTT
TTACAGAACAGAAATGCAACGCGAAAGCGCTATTTTACCAACGAAGAATCTGTGCTTCATTTTTGTAAAA
CAAAAATGCAACGCGAGAGCGCTAATTTTTCAAACAAAGAATCTGAGCTGCATTTTTACAGAACAGAAAT
GCAACGCGAGAGCGCTATTTTACCAACAAAGAATCTATACTTCTTTTTTGTTCTACAAAAATGCATCCCG
AGAGCGCTATTTTTCTAACAAAGCATCTTAGATTACTTTTTTTCTCCTTTGTGCGCTCTATAATGCAGTC
TCTTGATAACTTTTTGCACTGTAGGTCCGTTAAGGTTAGAAGAAGGCTACTTTGGTGTCTATTTTCTCTT
CCATAAAAAAAGCCTGACTCCACTTCCCGCGTTTACTGATTACTAGCGAAGCTGCGGGTGCATTTTTTCA
AGATAAAGGCATCCCCGATTATATTCTATACCGATGTGGATTGCGCATACTTTGTGAACAGAAAGTGATA
GCGTTGATGATTCTTCATTGGTCAGAAAATTATGAACGGTTTCTTCTATTTTGTCTCTATATACTACGTA
TAGGAAATGTTTACATTTTCGTATTGTTTTCGATTCACTCTATGAATAGTTCTTACTACAATTTTTTTGT
CTAAAGAGTAATACTAGAGATAAACATAAAAAATGTAGAGGTCGAGTTTAGATGCAAGTTCAAGGAGCGA
AAGGTGGATGGGTAGGTTATATAGGGATATAGCACAGAGATATATAGCAAAGAGATACTTTTGAGCAATG
TTTGTGGAAGCGGTATTCGCAATATTTTAGTAGCTCGTTACAGTCCGGTGCGTTTTTGGTTTTTTGAAAG
TGCGTCATCAGAGCGCTTTTGGTTTTCAAAAGCGCTCTGAAGTTCCTATACTTTCTAGCTAGAGAATAGG
AACTTCCCGAGCGGCCGCGTGTTACAAGCTTGACTCCAGCGTAACTGGACTGCAATCAACTCACTGGCTC
ACCTTCACGGGTGGGCCTTTCTTCGGTAGAAAATCAAAGGATCTTCTTGAGATCCTTTTTTTCTGCGCGT
AATCTGCTGCTTGCAAACAAAAAAACCACCGCTACCAGCGGTGGTTTGTTTGCCGGATCAAGAGCTACCA
ACTCTTTTTCCGAGGTAACTGGCTTCAGCAGAGCGCAGATACCAAATACTGTTCTTCTAGTGTAGCCGTA
GTTAGGCCACCACTTCAAGAACTCTGTAGCACCGCCTACATACCTCGCTCTGCTAATCCTGTTACCAGTG
GCTGCTGCCAGTGGCGATAAGTCGTGTCTTACCGGGTTGGACTCAAGACGATAGTTACCGGATAAGGCGC
AGCGGTCGGGCTGAACGGGGGGTTCGTGCACACAGCCCAGCTTGGAGCGAACGACCTACACCGAACTGAG
ATACCTACAGCGTGAGCTATGAGAAAGCGCCACGCTTCCCGAAGGGAGAAAGGCGGACAGGTATCCGGTA
AGCGGCAGGGTCGGAACAGGAGAGCGCACGAGGGAGCTTCCAGGGGTAAACGCCTGGTATCTTTATAGTC
CTGTCGGGTTTCGCCACCTCTGACTTGAGCATCGATTTTTGTGATGCTCGTCAGGGGGGCGGAGCCTATG
GAAAAACGCCAGCAACGCAGAAAGGCCCACCCGAAGGTGAGCCAGGTGATTACATTTGGGCCCTCATCAG
AGGTTTTCACCGTCATCACCGAAACGCGCGAGGCAGCTGCGGTAAAGCTCATCAGCGTGGTCGTGAAGCG
ATTCACAGATGTCTGCCTGTTCATCCGCGTCCAGCTCGTTGAGTTTCTCCAGAAGCGTTAATGTCTGGCT
TCTGATAAAGCGGGCCATGTTAAGGGCGGTTTTTTCCTGTTTGGTCACTTACCAATGCTTAATCAGTGAG
GCACCTATCTCAGCGATCTGTCTATTTCGTTCATCCATAGTTGCCTGACTCCCCGTCGTGTAGATAACTA
CGATGCGGGAGGGCTTACCATCTGGCCCCAGTGCTGCAATGATACCGCGAGACCCACGCTCACCGGCTCC
AGATTTATCAGCAATAAACCAGCCAGCCGGGAGGGCCGAGCGCAGAAGTGATCCTGCAACTTTATCCGCC
TCCATCCAGTCTATTAATTGTTGCCGGGAAGCTAGAGTAAGTAGTTCGCCAGTTAATAGTTTGCGCAACG
TTGTTGCCATTGCTACAGGCATCGTGGTGTCACGCTCGTCGTTTGGTATGGCTTCATTCAGCTCCGGTTC
CCAACGATCAAGGCGAGTTACATGATCCCCCATGTTGTGCAAAAAAGCGGTTAGCTCCTTCGGTCCTCCG
ATCGTTGCCAGAAGTAAGTTGGCCGCAGTGTTATCACTCATGGTTATGGCAGCACTGCATAATTCTCTTA
CTGTCATGCCATCCGTGAGATGCTTTTCTGTGACTGGTGAGTACTCAACCAAGTCATTCTGAGAATAGTG
TATGCGGCGACCGAGTTGCTCTTGCCCGGCGTCAATACGGGATAATACCGCGCCACATAGCAGAACTTTA
AAAGTGCTCATCATTGGAAAACGTTCTTCGGGGCGTAAACTCTCAAGGATCTTACCGCTGTTGAGATCCA
GTTCGATGTAACCCACTCGTGCACCCAACTGATCTTCAGCATCTTTTACTTTCACCAGCGTTTCTGGGTG
AGCAAAAACAGGAAGGCAAAATGCCGCAAAAAAGGGAATAAGGGCGACACGGAAATGTTGAATACTCATT
TTAGCTTCCTTAGCTCCTGAAAATCTCGATAACTCAAAAAATACGCCCGGTAGTGATCTTATTTCATTAT
GGTGAAAGTTGGAACCTCTTACGTGCCGATCAAGTCAAAAGCCTCCGGTCGGAGGCTTTTGACTTTCTGC
TATGGAGGTCAGGTATGATTTAAATGGTCAGTTAGA
Features (pLannotate 1.2.2; 13 found; start..end, strand, type, name):
     25..466     +  promoter       GAL1 promoter: S. cerevisiae GAL1; inducible promoter, regulated by Gal4
    481..3270    +  CDS            rep (fragment): R1AB_SARS2 - Experimental evidence at protein level: Swiss-Prot protein existence level 1. [2'-O-methyltransferase]: Methyltransferase that mediates mRNA cap 2'-O-ribose methylation to the 5'-cap structure of viral mRNAs. N7-methyl guanosine cap is a prerequisite for binding of nsp16. Therefore plays an essential role in viral mRNAs cap methylation which is essential to evade immune system. From Severe acute respiratory syndrome coronavirus 2 (2019-nCoV) (SARS-CoV-2).
   3335..3507    +  terminator     CYC1 terminator (fragment): S. cerevisiae CYC1; transcription terminator for CYC1
   3543..3719    +  promoter       URA3 promoter (fragment): S. cerevisiae URA3
   3720..4523    +  CDS            URA3: orotidine-5'-phosphate decarboxylase, required for uracil biosynthesis; S. cerevisiae URA3; yeast auxotrophic marker, counterselectable with 5-fluoroorotic acid (5-FOA)
   4606..5588    -  rep_origin     2μ ori: yeast 2μ plasmid origin of replication
   5666..5695    +  terminator     T3Te terminator: phage T3 early transcription terminator
   5717..6304    +  rep_origin     ori: high-copy-number ColE1/pMB1/pBR322/pUC origin of replication
   6316..6343    -  terminator     T7Te terminator: phage T7 early transcription terminator
   6367..6558    -  CDS            rop: Rop protein, which maintains plasmids at low copy number; rop
   6559..7419    -  CDS            AmpR: β-lactamase; bla; confers resistance to ampicillin, carbenicillin, and related antibiotics
   7420..7522    -  promoter       cat promoter: promoter of the E. coli cat gene encoding chloramphenicol acetyltransferase
   7523..7554    -  terminator     tonB terminator: bidirectional E. coli tonB-P14 transcription terminator
