>Addgene plasmid #149139 | pGBW-m4046259 | addgene full sequence | sequence record 298238 | Ginkgo NGS Result
GCGGCCGCTTGCTATATTGAAGTACGGATTAGAAGCCGCCGAGCGGGCGACAGCCCTCCGACGGAAGACT
CTCCTCCGTGCGTCCTCGTCTTCACCGGTCGCGTTCCTGAAACGCAGATGTGCCTCGCGCCGCACTGCTC
CGAACAATAAAGATTCTACAATACTAGCTTTTATGGTTATGAAGAGGAAAAATTGGCAGTAACCTGGCCC
CACAAACCTTCAAATTAACGAATCAAATTAACAACCATAGGATGATAATGCGATTAGTTTTTTAGCCTTA
TTTCTGGGGTAATTAATCAGCGAAGCGATGATTTTTGATCTATTAACAGATATATAAATGGAAAAGCTGC
ATAACCACTTTAACTAATACTTTCAACATTTTCAGTTTGTATTACTTCTTATTCAAATGTCATAAAAGTA
TCAACAAAAAATTGTTAATATACCTCTATACTTTAACGTCAAGGAGAAAAAACTATAATGGCTGATGCAC
AATCGTTTTTAAACCGGGTTTGCGGTGTAAGTGCAGCCCGTCTTACACCGTGCGGCACAGGCACTAGTAC
TGATGTCGTATACAGGGCTTTTGACATCTACAATGATAAAGTAGCTGGTTTTGCTAAATTCCTAAAAACT
AATTGTTGTCGCTTCCAAGAAAAGGACGAAGATGACAATTTAATTGATTCTTACTTTGTAGTTAAGAGAC
ACACTTTCTCTAACTACCAACATGAAGAAACAATTTATAATTTACTTAAGGATTGTCCAGCTGTTGCTAA
ACATGACTTCTTTAAGTTTAGAATAGACGGTGACATGGTACCACATATATCACGTCAACGTCTTACTAAA
TACACAATGGCAGACCTCGTCTATGCTTTAAGGCATTTTGATGAAGGTAATTGTGACACATTAAAAGAAA
TACTTGTCACATACAATTGTTGTGATGATGATTATTTCAATAAAAAGGACTGGTATGATTTTGTAGAAAA
CCCAGATATATTACGCGTATACGCCAACTTAGGTGAACGTGTACGCCAAGCTTTGTTAAAAACAGTACAA
TTCTGTGATGCCATGCGAAATGCTGGTATTGTTGGTGTACTGACATTAGATAATCAAGATCTCAATGGTA
ACTGGTATGATTTCGGTGATTTCATACAAACCACGCCAGGTAGTGGAGTTCCTGTTGTAGATTCTTATTA
TTCATTGTTAATGCCTATATTAACCTTGACCAGGGCTTTAACTGCAGAGTCACATGTTGACACTGACTTA
ACAAAGCCTTACATTAAGTGGGATTTGTTAAAATATGACTTCACGGAAGAGAGGTTAAAACTCTTTGACC
GTTATTTTAAATATTGGGATCAGACATACCACCCAAATTGTGTTAACTGTTTGGATGACAGATGCATTCT
GCATTGTGCAAACTTTAATGTTTTATTCTCTACAGTGTTCCCACCTACAAGTTTTGGACCACTAGTGAGA
AAAATATTTGTTGATGGTGTTCCATTTGTAGTTTCAACTGGATACCACTTCAGAGAGCTAGGTGTTGTAC
ATAATCAGGATGTAAACTTACATAGCTCTAGACTTAGTTTTAAGGAATTACTTGTGTATGCTGCTGACCC
TGCTATGCACGCTGCTTCTGGTAATCTATTACTAGATAAACGCACTACGTGCTTTTCAGTAGCTGCACTT
ACTAACAATGTTGCTTTTCAAACTGTCAAACCCGGTAATTTTAACAAAGACTTCTATGACTTTGCTGTGT
CTAAGGGTTTCTTTAAGGAAGGAAGTTCTGTTGAATTAAAACACTTCTTCTTTGCTCAGGATGGTAATGC
TGCTATCAGCGATTATGACTACTATCGTTATAATCTACCAACAATGTGTGATATCAGACAACTACTATTT
GTAGTTGAAGTTGTTGATAAGTACTTTGATTGTTACGATGGTGGCTGTATTAATGCTAACCAAGTCATCG
TCAACAACCTAGACAAATCAGCTGGTTTTCCATTTAATAAATGGGGTAAGGCTAGACTTTATTATGATTC
AATGAGTTATGAGGATCAAGATGCACTTTTCGCATATACAAAACGTAATGTCATCCCTACTATAACTCAA
ATGAATCTTAAGTATGCCATTAGTGCAAAGAATAGAGCTCGCACCGTAGCTGGTGTCTCTATCTGTAGTA
CTATGACCAATAGACAGTTTCATCAAAAATTATTGAAATCAATAGCCGCCACTAGAGGAGCTACTGTAGT
AATTGGAACAAGCAAATTCTATGGTGGTTGGCACAACATGTTAAAAACTGTTTATAGTGATGTAGAAAAC
CCTCACCTTATGGGTTGGGATTATCCTAAATGTGATAGAGCCATGCCTAACATGCTTAGAATTATGGCCT
CACTTGTTCTTGCTCGCAAACATACAACGTGTTGTAGCTTGTCACACCGTTTCTATAGATTAGCTAATGA
GTGTGCTCAAGTATTGAGTGAAATGGTCATGTGTGGCGGTTCACTATATGTTAAACCAGGTGGAACCTCA
TCAGGAGATGCCACAACTGCTTATGCTAATAGTGTTTTTAACATTTGTCAAGCTGTCACGGCCAATGTTA
ATGCACTTTTATCTACTGATGGTAACAAAATTGCCGATAAGTATGTCCGCAATTTACAACACAGACTTTA
TGAGTGTCTCTATAGAAATAGAGATGTTGACACAGACTTTGTGAATGAGTTTTACGCATATTTGCGTAAA
CATTTCTCAATGATGATACTCTCTGACGATGCTGTTGTGTGTTTCAATAGCACTTATGCATCTCAAGGTC
TAGTGGCTAGCATAAAGAACTTTAAGTCAGTTCTTTATTATCAAAACAATGTTTTTATGTCTGAAGCAAA
ATGTTGGACTGAGACTGACCTTACTAAAGGACCTCATGAATTTTGCTCTCAACATACAATGCTAGTTAAA
CAGGGTGATGATTATGTGTACCTTCCTTACCCAGATCCATCAAGAATCCTAGGGGCCGGCTGTTTTGTAG
ATGATATCGTAAAAACAGATGGTACACTTATGATTGAACGGTTCGTGTCTTTAGCTATAGATGCTTACCC
ACTTACTAAACATCCTAATCAGGAGTATGCTGATGTCTTTCATTTGTACTTACAATACATAAGAAAGCTA
CATGATGAGTTAACAGGACACATGTTAGACATGTATTCTGTTATGCTTACTAATGATAACACTTCAAGGT
ATTGGGAACCTGAGTTTTATGAGGCTATGTACACACCGCATACAGTCTTACTCGTGCCGAGAGGTTCTCA
CCATCATCACCATCATTAAACAGGCCCCTTTTCCTTTGTCGATATCATGTAATTAGTTATGTCACGCTTA
CATTCACGCCCTCCTCCCACATCCGCTCTAACCGAAAAGGAAGGAGTTAGACAACCTGAAGTCTAGGTCC
CTATTTATTTTTTTTAATAGTTATGTTAGTATTAAGAACGTTATTTATATTTCAAATTTTTCTTTTTTTT
CTGTACAAAGCGGCCGCCGAACCACTAGTGCACTGCAGTACACGGTTTCCTTGAAATTTTTTTGATTCGG
TAATCTCCGAACAGAAGGAAGAACGAAGGAAGGAGCACAGACTTAGATTGGTATATATACGCATATGTAG
TGTTGAAGAAACATGAAATTGCCCAGTATTCTTAACCCAACTGCACAGAACAAAAACGTGCAGGAAACGA
AGATAAATCATGTCGAAAGCTACATATAAGGAACGTGCTGCTACTCATCCTAGTCCTGTTGCTGCCAAGC
TATTTAATATCATGCACGAAAAGCAAACAAACTTGTGTGCTTCATTGGATGTTCGTACCACCAAGGAATT
ACTGGAGTTAGTTGAAGCATTAGGTCCCAAAATTTGTTTACTAAAAACACATGTGGATATCTTGACTGAT
TTTTCCATGGAGGGCACAGTTAAGCCGCTAAAGGCATTATCCGCCAAGTACAATTTTTTACTCTTCGAGG
ACAGAAAATTTGCTGACATTGGTAATACAGTCAAATTGCAGTACTCTGCGGGTGTATACAGAATAGCAGA
ATGGGCAGACATTACGAATGCACACGGTGTGGTGGGCCCAGGTATTGTTAGCGGTTTGAAGCAGGCGGCA
GAAGAAGTAACAAAGGAACCTAGAGGCCTTTTGATGTTAGCAGAATTGTCATGCAAGGGCTCCCTATCTA
CTGGAGAATATACTAAGGGTACTGTTGACATTGCGAAGAGCGACAAAGATTTTGTTATCGGCTTTATTGC
TCAAAGAGACATGGGTGGAAGAGATGAAGGTTACGATTGGTTGATTATGACACCCGGTGTGGGTTTAGAT
GACAAGGGAGATGCATTGGGTCAACAGTATAGAACCGTGGATGATGTGGTTTCTACAGGATCTGACATTA
TTATTGTTGGAAGAGGACTATTTGCAAAGGGAAGGGATGCTAAGGTAGAGGGTGAACGTTACAGAAAAGC
AGGCTGGGAAGCATATTTGAGAAGATGCGGCCAGCAAAACTAAAAAACTGTATTATAAGTAAATGCATGT
ATACTAAACTCACAAATTAGAGCTTCAATTTAATTATATCAGTTATTACCCGAGTAACGAAGCATCTGTG
CTTCATTTTGTAGAACAAAAATGCAACGCGAGAGCGCTAATTTTTCAAACAAAGAATCTGAGCTGCATTT
TTACAGAACAGAAATGCAACGCGAAAGCGCTATTTTACCAACGAAGAATCTGTGCTTCATTTTTGTAAAA
CAAAAATGCAACGCGAGAGCGCTAATTTTTCAAACAAAGAATCTGAGCTGCATTTTTACAGAACAGAAAT
GCAACGCGAGAGCGCTATTTTACCAACAAAGAATCTATACTTCTTTTTTGTTCTACAAAAATGCATCCCG
AGAGCGCTATTTTTNTAACAAAGCATCTTAGATTACTTTTTTTCTCCTTTGTGCGCTCTATAATGCAGTC
TCTTGATAACTTTTTGCACTGTAGGTCCGTTAAGGTTAGAAGAAGGCTACTTTGGTGTCTATTTTCTCTT
CCATAAAAAAAGCCTGACTCCACTTCCCGCGTTTACTGATTACTAGCGAAGCTGCGGGTGCATTTTTTCA
AGATAAAGGCATCCCCGATTATATTCTATACCGATGTGGATTGCGCATACTTTGTGAACAGAAAGTGATA
GCGTTGATGATTCTTCATTGGTCAGAAAATTATGAACGGTTTCTTCTATTTTGTCTCTATATACTACGTA
TAGGAAATGTTTACATTTTCGTATTGTTTTCGATTCACTCTATGAATAGTTCTTACTACAATTTTTTTGT
CTAAAGAGTAATACTAGAGATAAACATAAAAAATGTAGAGGTCGAGTTTAGATGCAAGTTCAAGGAGCGA
AAGGTGGATGGGTAGGTTATATAGGGATATAGCACAGAGATATATAGCAAAGAGATACTTTTGAGCAATG
TTTGTGGAAGCGGTATTCGCAATATTTTAGTAGCTCGTTACAGTCCGGTGCGTTTTTGGTTTTTTGAAAG
TGCGTCATCAGAGCGCTTTTGGTTTTCAAAAGCGCTCTGAAGTTCCTATACTTTCTAGCTAGAGAATAGG
AACTTCCCGAGCGGCCGCGTGTTACAAGCTTGACTCCAGCGTAACTGGACTGCAATCAACTCACTGGCTC
ACCTTCACGGGTGGGCCTTTCTTCGGTAGAAAATCAAAGGATCTTCTTGAGATCCTTTTTTTCTGCGCGT
AATCTGCTGCTTGCAAACAAAAAAACCACCGCTACCAGCGGTGGTTTGTTTGCCGGATCAAGAGCTACCA
ACTCTTTTTCCGAGGTAACTGGCTTCAGCAGAGCGCAGATACCAAATACTGTTCTTCTAGTGTAGCCGTA
GTTAGGCCACCACTTCAAGAACTCTGTAGCACCGCCTACATACCTCGCTCTGCTAATCCTGTTACCAGTG
GCTGCTGCCAGTGGCGATAAGTCGTGTCTTACCGGGTTGGACTCAAGACGATAGTTACCGGATAAGGCGC
AGCGGTCGGGCTGAACGGGGGGTTCGTGCACACAGCCCAGCTTGGAGCGAACGACCTACACCGAACTGAG
ATACCTACAGCGTGAGCTATGAGAAAGCGCCACGCTTCCCGAAGGGAGAAAGGCGGACAGGTATCCGGTA
AGCGGCAGGGTCGGAACAGGAGAGCGCACGAGGGAGCTTCCAGGGGTAAACGCCTGGTATCTTTATAGTC
CTGTCGGGTTTCGCCACCTCTGACTTGAGCATCGATTTTTGTGATGCTCGTCAGGGGGGCGGAGCCTATG
GAAAAACGCCAGCAACGCAGAAAGGCCCACCCGAAGGTGAGCCAGGTGATTACATTTGGGCCCTCATCAG
AGGTTTTCACCGTCATCACCGAAACGCGCGAGGCAGCTGCGGTAAAGCTCATCAGCGTGGTCGTGAAGCG
ATTCACAGATGTCTGCCTGTTCATCCGCGTCCAGCTCGTTGAGTTTCTCCAGAAGCGTTAATGTCTGGCT
TCTGATAAAGCGGGCCATGTTAAGGGCGGTTTTTTCCTGTTTGGTCACTTACCAATGCTTAATCAGTGAG
GCACCTATCTCAGCGATCTGTCTATTTCGTTCATCCATAGTTGCCTGACTCCCCGTCGTGTAGATAACTA
CGATGCGGGAGGGCTTACCATCTGGCCCCAGTGCTGCAATGATACCGCGAGACCCACGCTCACCGGCTCC
AGATTTATCAGCAATAAACCAGCCAGCCGGGAGGGCCGAGCGCAGAAGTGATCCTGCAACTTTATCCGCC
TCCATCCAGTCTATTAATTGTTGCCGGGAAGCTAGAGTAAGTAGTTCGCCAGTTAATAGTTTGCGCAACG
TTGTTGCCATTGCTACAGGCATCGTGGTGTCACGCTCGTCGTTTGGTATGGCTTCATTCAGCTCCGGTTC
CCAACGATCAAGGCGAGTTACATGATCCCCCATGTTGTGCAAAAAAGCGGTTAGCTCCTTCGGTCCTCCG
ATCGTTGCCAGAAGTAAGTTGGCCGCAGTGTTATCACTCATGGTTATGGCAGCACTGCATAATTCTCTTA
CTGTCATGCCATCCGTGAGATGCTTTTCTGTGACTGGTGAGTACTCAACCAAGTCATTCTGAGAATAGTG
TATGCGGCGACCGAGTTGCTCTTGCCCGGCGTCAATACGGGATAATACCGCGCCACATAGCAGAACTTTA
AAAGTGCTCATCATTGGAAAACGTTCTTCGGGGCGTAAACTCTCAAGGATCTTACCGCTGTTGAGATCCA
GTTCGATGTAACCCACTCGTGCACCCAACTGATCTTCAGCATCTTTTACTTTCACCAGCGTTTCTGGGTG
AGCAAAAACAGGAAGGCAAAATGCCGCAAAAAAGGGAATAAGGGCGACACGGAAATGTTGAATACTCATT
TTAGCTTCCTTAGCTCCTGAAAATCTCGATAACTCAAAAAATACGCCCGGTAGTGATCTTATTTCATTAT
GGTGAAAGTTGGAACCTCTTACGTGCCGATCAAGTCAAAAGCCTCCGGTCGGAGGCTTTTGACTTTCTGC
TATGGAGGTCAGGTATGATTTAAATGGTCAGTTAGA
Features (pLannotate 1.2.2; 13 found; start..end, strand, type, name):
     25..466     +  promoter       GAL1 promoter: S. cerevisiae GAL1; inducible promoter, regulated by Gal4
    481..3270    +  CDS            rep (fragment): R1AB_SARS2 - Experimental evidence at protein level: Swiss-Prot protein existence level 1. [2'-O-methyltransferase]: Methyltransferase that mediates mRNA cap 2'-O-ribose methylation to the 5'-cap structure of viral mRNAs. N7-methyl guanosine cap is a prerequisite for binding of nsp16. Therefore plays an essential role in viral mRNAs cap methylation which is essential to evade immune system. From Severe acute respiratory syndrome coronavirus 2 (2019-nCoV) (SARS-CoV-2).
   3335..3507    +  terminator     CYC1 terminator (fragment): S. cerevisiae CYC1; transcription terminator for CYC1
   3543..3719    +  promoter       URA3 promoter (fragment): S. cerevisiae URA3
   3720..4523    +  CDS            URA3: orotidine-5'-phosphate decarboxylase, required for uracil biosynthesis; S. cerevisiae URA3; yeast auxotrophic marker, counterselectable with 5-fluoroorotic acid (5-FOA)
   4606..5588    -  rep_origin     2μ ori: yeast 2μ plasmid origin of replication
   5666..5695    +  terminator     T3Te terminator: phage T3 early transcription terminator
   5717..6304    +  rep_origin     ori: high-copy-number ColE1/pMB1/pBR322/pUC origin of replication
   6316..6343    -  terminator     T7Te terminator: phage T7 early transcription terminator
   6367..6558    -  CDS            rop: Rop protein, which maintains plasmids at low copy number; rop
   6559..7419    -  CDS            AmpR: β-lactamase; bla; confers resistance to ampicillin, carbenicillin, and related antibiotics
   7420..7522    -  promoter       cat promoter: promoter of the E. coli cat gene encoding chloramphenicol acetyltransferase
   7523..7554    -  terminator     tonB terminator: bidirectional E. coli tonB-P14 transcription terminator
