[The description below was written by a language model from this plasmid's Addgene catalogue record and pLannotate feature annotations shown in this document.]
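Description:
pGBW-m4046259 is an E. coli–yeast shuttle plasmid for galactose-inducible expression of the SARS-CoV-2 RNA-dependent RNA polymerase in Saccharomyces cerevisiae. In bacteria it replicates from a high-copy ColE1/pUC-type origin and is selected with ampicillin. The annotation shows the β-lactamase gene driven by a cat promoter, with a short rop annotation directly downstream of it. The bacterial elements are insulated by the tonB, T7Te and T3Te terminators. In yeast, the 2μ origin supports episomal multicopy maintenance. URA3, with its own promoter, complements uracil auxotrophy and can be counterselected with 5-FOA.

The expression cassette consists of the Gal4-regulated GAL1 promoter, a roughly 2.8 kb coding sequence and a CYC1 terminator fragment. The catalogue describes the insert as the wild-type polymerase, made by gene synthesis, and it corresponds to the mature RdRp cleavage product of the ORF1ab polyprotein. The automated annotation matches this region to the replicase polyprotein 1ab as a fragment. The methyltransferase text attached to that feature is generic polyprotein description and does not describe this insert. Listing of both budding yeast and the virus as species may indicate adaptation of the synthetic gene for yeast, but the record does not say so explicitly.

The record also lists a C-terminal thrombin-cleavable 6xHis tag supplied by the backbone. This tag is not annotated as a separate feature, but it would allow affinity purification followed by tag removal. The plasmid is suited to inducible production and purification of the viral polymerase from yeast. The depositor notes that the sequencing used for quality control may not cover the whole plasmid.
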