Addgene plasmid #149139: pGBW-m4046259
Purpose: Yeast Expression plasmid for SARS-CoV-2 RNA-dependent RNA polymerase
Depositing lab: Ginkgo Bioworks & Benjie Chen. Depositing organization: Ginkgo Bioworks.
Backbone
  Vector backbone: AmpR; 2u URA3
  Backbone size w/o insert (bp): 4078
  Vector type: Yeast Expression
  Selectable markers: URA3
Growth in bacteria
  Bacterial resistance: Ampicillin, 100 μg/mL
  Growth temperature: 37°C
  Growth strain: DH5alpha
  Copy number: High Copy
Gene/Insert
  Gene/Insert name: SARS-CoV-2 RNA-dependent RNA polymerase
  Species: S. cerevisiae (budding yeast); Severe acute respiratory syndrome coronavirus 2
  Insert size (bp): 2789
  Mutation: wt
  Entrez Gene: ORF1ab (a.k.a. GU280_gp01)
  Promoter: pGAL1
  Tag / fusion protein: Cleavable thrombin;6xHIS (C terminal on backbone)
  Cloning method: Unknown
Resource information
  A portion of this plasmid was derived from a plasmid made by: GinkgoBioworks
Depositor comments: NCBI Reference Sequence: YP_009725307.1. Created by gene synthesis with Not1 site. NGS used for QC was performed by Ginkgo and may not fully cover the entire plasmid.
How to cite: pGBW-m4046259 was a gift from Ginkgo Bioworks & Benjie Chen (Addgene plasmid # 149139 ; http://n2t.net/addgene:149139 ; RRID:Addgene_149139)
